>Addgene plasmid #73236 | MAPK8 | addgene full sequence | sequence record 137188 | Addgene assembled sequence
TAATACGACTCACTATAGGGGAATTGTGAGCGGATAACAATTCCCCTCTAGAAATAATTTTGTTTAACTT
TAAGAAGGAGATATACATATGCACCATCATCATCATCATTCTTCTGGTGTAGATCTGGGTACCGAGAACC
TGTACTTCCAATCCATGAGCAGAAGCAAGCGTGACAACAATTTTTATAGTGTAGAGATTGGAGATTCTAC
ATTCACAGTCCTGAAACGATATCAGAATTTAAAACCTATAGGCTCAGGAGCTCAAGGAATAGTATGCGCA
GCTTATGATGCCATTCTTGAAAGAAATGTTGCAATCAAGAAGCTAAGCCGACCATTTCAGAATCAGACTC
ATGCCAAGCGGGCCTACAGAGAGCTAGTTCTTATGAAATGTGTTAATCACAAAAATATAATTGGCCTTTT
GAATGTTTTCACACCACAGAAATCCCTAGAAGAATTTCAAGATGTTTACATAGTCATGGAGCTCATGGAT
GCAAATCTTTGCCAAGTGATTCAGATGGAGCTAGATCATGAAAGAATGTCCTACCTTCTCTATCAGATGC
TGTGTGGAATCAAGCACCTTCATTCTGCTGGAATTATTCATCGGGACTTAAAGCCCAGTAATATAGTAGT
AAAATCTGATTGCACTTTGAAGATTCTTGACTTCGGTCTGGCCAGGACTGCAGGAACGAGTTTTATGATG
ACGCCTTATGTAGTGACTCGCTACTACAGAGCACCCGAGGTCATCCTTGGCATGGGCTACAAGGAAAACG
TGGATTTATGGTCTGTGGGGTGCATTATGGGAGAAATGGTTTGCCACAAAATCCTCTTTCCAGGAAGGGA
CTATATTGATCAGTGGAATAAAGTTATTGAACAGCTTGGAACACCATGTCCTGAATTCATGAAGAAACTG
CAACCAACAGTAAGGACTTACGTTGAAAACAGACCTAAATATGCTGGATATAGCTTTGAGAAACTCTTCC
CTGATGTCCTTTTCCCAGCTGACTCAGAACACAACAAACTTAAAGCCAGTCAGGCAAGGGATTTGTTATC
CAAAATGCTGGTAATAGATGCATCTAAAAGGATCTCTGTAGATGAAGCTCTCCAACACCCGTACATCAAT
GTCTGGTATGATCCTTCTGAAGCAGAAGCTCCACCACCAAAGATCCCTGACAAGCAGTTAGATGAAAGGG
AACACACAATAGAAGAGTGGAAAGAATTGATATATAAGGAAGTTATGGACTTGTGACAGTAAAGGTGGAT
ACGGATCCGAATTCGAGCTCCGTCGACAAGCTTGCGGCCGCACTCGAGCACCACCACCACCACCACTGAG
ATCCGGCTGCTAACAAAGCCCGAAAGGAAGCTGAGTTGGCTGCTGCCACCGCTGAGCAATAACTAGCATA
ACCCCTTGGGGCCTCTAAACGGGTCTTGAGGGGTTTTTTGCTGAAAGGAGGAACTATATCCGGATTGGCG
AATGGG
[124 nt withheld, positions 1477-1600]
C
[91 nt withheld, positions 1602-1692]
A
[49 nt withheld, positions 1694-1742]
CCTTTGACGTTGGAGTCCACGTTCTTT
[37 nt withheld, positions 1770-1806]
ACCCTATCTCGGTCTATTCTTTTGATTTATAAGGGATTTTGCCGATTTCGGCCTATTGGTTAAAAAATGA
GCTGATTTAACAAAAATTTAACGCGAATTTTAACAAAATATTAACGTTTACAATTTCAGGTGGCACTTTT
CGGGGAAATGTGCGCGGAACCCCTATTTGTTTATTTTTCTAAATACATTCAAATATGTATCCGCTCATGA
ATTAATTCTTAGAAAAACTCATCGAGCATCAAATGAAACTGCAATTTATTCATATCAGGATTATCAATAC
CATATTTTTGAAAAAGCCGTTTCTGTAATGAAGGAGAAAACTCACCGAGGCAGTTCCATAGGATGGCAAG
ATCCTGGTATCGGTCTGCGATTCCGACTCGTCCAACATCAATACAACCTATTAATTTCCCCTCGTCAAAA
ATAAGGTTATCAAGTGAGAAATCACCATGAGTGACGACTGAATCCGGTGAGAATGGCAAAAGTTTATGCA
TTTCTTTCCAGACTTGTTCAACAGGCCAGCCATTACGCTCGTCATCAAAATCACTCGCATCAACCAAACC
GTTATTCATTCGTGATTGCGCCTGAGCGAGACGAAATACGCGATCGCTGTTAAAAGGACAATTACAAACA
GGAATCGAATGCAACCGGCGCAGGAACACTGCCAGCGCATCAACAATATTTTCACCTGAATCAGGATATT
CTTCTAATACCTGGAATGCTGTTTTCCCGGGGATCGCAGTGGTGAGTAACCATGCATCATCAGGAGTACG
GATAAAATGCTTGATGGTCGGAAGAGGCATAAATTCCGTCAGCCAGTTTAGTCTGACCATCTCATCTGTA
ACATCATTGGCAACGCTACCTTTGCCATGTTTCAGAAACAACTCTGGCGCATCGGGCTTCCCATACAATC
GATAGATTGTCGCACCTGATTGCCCGACATTATCGCGAGCCCATTTATACCCATATAAATCAGCATCCAT
GTTGGAATTTAATCGCGGCCTAGAGCAAGACGTTTCCCGTTGAATATGGCTCATAACACCCCTTGTATTA
CTGTTTATGTAAGCAGACAGTTTTATTGTTCATGACCAAAATCCCTTAACGTGAGTTTTCGTTCCACTGA
GCGTCAGACCCCGTAGAAAAGATCAAAGGATCTTCTTGAGATCCTTTTTTTCTGCGCGTAATCTGCTGCT
TGCAAACAAAAAAACCACCGCTACCAGCGGTGGTTTGTTTGCCGGATCAAGAGCTACCAACTCTTTTTCC
GAAGGTAACTGGCTTCAGCAGAGCGCAGATACCAAATACTGTCCTTCTAGTGTAGCCGTAGTTAGGCCAC
CACTTCAAGAACTCTGTAGCACCGCCTACATACCTCGCTCTGCTAATCCTGTTACCAGTGGCTGCTGCCA
GTGGCGATAAGTCGTGTCTTACCGGGTTGGACTCAAGACGATAGTTACCGGATAAGGCGCAGCGGTCGGG
CTGAACGGGGGGTTCGTGCACACAGCCCAGCTTGGAGCGAACGACCTACACCGAACTGAGATACCTACAG
CGTGAGCTATGAGAAAGCGCCACGCTTCCCGAAGGGAGAAAGGCGGACAGGTATCCGGTAAGCGGCAGGG
TCGGAACAGGAGAGCGCACGAGGGAGCTTCCAGGGGGAAACGCCTGGTATCTTTATAGTCCTGTCGGGTT
TCGCCACCTCTGACTTGAGCGTCGATTTTTGTGATGCTCGTCAGGGGGGCGGAGCCTATGGAAAAACGCC
AGCAACGCGGCCTTTTTACGGTTCCTGGCCTTTTGCTGGCCTTTTGCTCACATGTTCTTTCCTGCGTTAT
CCCCTGATTCTGTGGATAACCGTATTACCGCCTTTGAGTGAGCTGATACCGCTCGCCGCAGCCGAACGAC
CGAGCGCAGCGAGTCAGTGAGCGAGGAAGCGGAAGAGCGCCTGATGCGGTATTTTCTCCTTACGCATCTG
TGCGGTATTTCACACCGCATATATGGTGCACTCTCAGTACAATCTGCTCTGATGCCGCATAGTTAAGCCA
GTATACACTCCGCTATCGCTACGTGACTGGGTCATGGCTGCGCCCCGACACCCGCCAACACCCGCTGACG
CGCCCTGACGGGCTTGTCTGCTCCCGGCATCCGCTTACAGACAAGCTGTGACCGTCTCCGGGAGCTGCAT
GTGTCAGAGGTTTTCACCGTCATCACCGAAACGCGCGAGGCAGCTGCGGTAAAGCTCATCAGCGTGGTCG
TGAAGCGATTCACAGATGTCTGCCTGTTCATCCGCGTCCAGCTCGTTGAGTTTCTCCAGAAGCGTTAATG
TCTGGCTTCTGATAAAGCGGGCCATGTTAAGGGCGGTTTTTTCCTGTTTGGTCACTGATGCCTCCGTGTA
AGGGGGATTTCTGTTCATGGGGGTAATGATACCGATGAAACGAGAGAGGATGCTCACGATACGGGTTACT
GATGATGAACATGCCCGGTTACTGGAACGTTGTGAGGGTAAACAACTGGCGGTATGGATGCGGCGGGACC
AGAGAAAAATCACTCAGGGTCAATGCCAGCGCTTCGTTAATACAGATGTAGGTGTTCCACAGGGTAGCCA
GCAGCATCCTGCGATGCAGATCCGGAACATAATGGTGCAGGGCGCTGACTTCCGCGTTTCCAGACTTTAC
GAAACACGGAAACCGAAGACCATTCATGTTGTTGCTCAGGTCGCAGACGTTTTGCAGCAGCAGTCGCTTC
ACGTTCGCTCGCGTATCGGTGATTCATTCTGCTAACCAGTAAGGCAACCCCGCCAGCCTAGCCGGGTCCT
CAACGACAGGAGCACGATCATGCGCACCCGTGGGGCCGCCATGCCGGCGATAATGGCCTGCTTCTCGCCG
AAACGTTTGGTGGCGGGACCAGTGACGAAGGCTTGAGCGAGGGCGTGCAAGATTCCGAATACCGCAAGCG
ACAGGCCGATCATCGTCGCGCTCCAGCGAAAGCGGTCCTCGCCGAAAATGACCCAGAGCGCTGCCGGCAC
CTGTCCTACGAGTTGCATGATAAAGAAGACAGTCATAAGTGCGGCGACGATAGTCATGCCCCGCGCCCAC
CGGAAGGAGCTGACTGGGTTGAAGGCTCTCAAGGGCATCGGTCGAGATCCCGGTGCCTAATGAGTGAGCT
AACTTACATTAATTGCGTTGCGCTCACTGCCCGCTTTCCAGTCGGGAAACCTGTCGTGCCAGCTGCATTA
ATGAATCGGCCAACGCGCGGGGAGAGGCGGTTTGCGTATTGGGCGCCAGGGTGGTTTTTCTTTTCACCAG
TGAGACGGGCAACAGCTGATTGCCCTTCACCGCCTGGCCCTGAGAGAGTTGCAGCAAGCGGTCCACGCTG
GTTTGCCCCAGCAGGCGAAAATCCTGTTTGATGGTGGTTAACGGCGGGATATAACATGAGCTGTCTTCGG
TATCGTCGTATCCCACTACCGAGATATCCGCACCAACGCGCAGCCCGGACTCGGTAATGGCGCGCATTGC
GCCCAGCGCCATCTGATCGTTGGCAACCAGCATCGCAGTGGGAACGATGCCCTCATTCAGCATTTGCATG
GTTTGTTGAAAACCGGACATGGCACTCCAGTCGCCTTCCCGTTCCGCTATCGGCTGAATTTGATTGCGAG
TGAGATATTTATGCCAGCCAGCCAGACGCAGACGCGCCGAGACAGAACTTAATGGGCCCGCTAACAGCGC
GATTTGCTGGTGACCCAATGCGACCAGATGCTCCACGCCCAGTCGCGTACCGTCTTCATGGGAGAAAATA
ATACTGTTGATGGGTGTCTGGTCAGAGACATCAAGAAATAACGCCGGAACATTAGTGCAGGCAGCTTCCA
CAGCAATGGCATCCTGGTCATCCAGCGGATAGTTAATGATCAGCCCACTGACGCGTTGCGCGAGAAGATT
GTGCACCGCCGCTTTACAGGCTTCGACGCCGCTTCGTTCTACCATCGACACCACCACGCTGGCACCCAGT
TGATCGGCGCGAGATTTAATCGCCGCGACAATTTGCGACGGCGCGTGCAGGGCCAGACTGGAGGTGGCAA
CGCCAATCAGCAACGACTGTTTGCCCGCCAGTTGTTGTGCCACGCGGTTGGGAATGTAATTCAGCTCCGC
CATCGCCGCTTCCACTTTTTCCCGCGTTTTCGCAGAAACGTGGCTGGCCTGGTTCACCACGCGGGAAACG
GTCTGATAAGAGACACCGGCATACTCTGCGACATCGTATAACGTTACTGGTTTCACATTCACCACCCTGA
ATTGACTCTCTTCCGGGCGCTATCATGCCATACCGCGAAAGGTTTTGCGCCATTCGATGGTGTCCGGGAT
CTCGACGCTCTCCCTTATGCGACTCCTGCATTAGGAAGCAGCCCAGTAGTAGGTTGAGGCCGTTGAGCAC
CGCCGCCGCAAGGAATGGTGCATGCAAGGAGATGGCGCCCAACAGTCCCCCGGCCACGGGGCCTGCCACC
ATACCCACGCCGAAACAAGCGCTCATGAGCCCGAAGTGGCGAGCCCGATCTTCCCCATCGGTGATGTCGG
CGATATAGGCGCCAGCAACCGCACCTGTGGCGCCGGTGATGCCGGCCACGATGCGTCCGGCGTAGAGGAT
CGAGATCTCGATCCCGCGAAAT
Features (pLannotate 1.2.2; 19 found; start..end, strand, type, name):
      1..19      +  promoter       T7 promoter: promoter for bacteriophage T7 RNA polymerase
     20..44      +  protein_bind   lac operator: The lac repressor binds to the lac operator to inhibit transcription in E. coli. This inhibition can be relieved by adding lactose or isopropyl-β-D-thiogalactopyranoside (IPTG). lac repressor encoded by lacI
     59..81      +  RBS            RBS: efficient ribosome binding site from bacteriophage T7 gene 10 (Olins and Rangwala, 1989)
    155..1243    +  CDS            Mapk8 (fragment): MK08_MOUSE - Also known as Jnk1, Prkm8. Experimental evidence at protein level: Swiss-Prot protein existence level 1. Serine/threonine-protein kinase involved in various processes such as cell proliferation, differentiation, migration, transformation and programmed cell death. Extracellular stimuli such as proinflammatory cytokines or physical stress stimulate the stress- activated protein kinase/c-Jun N-terminal kinase (SAP/JNK) signaling pathway. In this cascade, two dual specificity kinases MAP2K4/MKK4 and MAP2K7/MKK7 phosphorylate and activate MAPK8/JNK1. In turn, MAPK8/JNK1 phosphorylates
   1309..1326    +  CDS            9xHis (fragment): 9xHis affinity tag
   1336..1385    +  CDS            SET1 (fragment): solubility-enhancement tag derived from T7 phage gene 10B
   1393..1440    +  terminator     T7 terminator: transcription terminator for bacteriophage T7 RNA polymerase
   1477..1932    +  rep_origin     f1 ori (sequence partly withheld): f1 bacteriophage origin of replication; arrow indicates direction of (+) strand synthesis
   1959..2016    +  promoter       AmpR promoter (fragment): bla
   2025..2840    -  CDS            KanR: aminoglycoside phosphotransferase; aph(3')-Ia; confers resistance to kanamycin in bacteria or G418 (Geneticin®) in eukaryotes
   2962..3550    +  rep_origin     ori: high-copy-number ColE1/pMB1/pBR322/pUC origin of replication
   3736..3878    -  misc_feature   bom: basis of mobility region from pBR322
   3980..4171    -  CDS            rop: Rop protein, which maintains plasmids at low copy number; rop
   4188..4568    +  CDS            YPB1_ECOLX: Protein predicted: Swiss-Prot protein existence level 4. From Escherichia coli.
   4640..4931    -  CDS            TcR (fragment): tetracycline efflux protein; tet; confers resistance to tetracycline
   4946..4967    -  protein_bind   CAP binding site: CAP binding activates transcription in the presence of cAMP. E. coli catabolite activator protein
   4980..6062    -  CDS            lacI: lac repressor; lacI; The lac repressor binds to the lac operator to inhibit transcription in E. coli. This inhibition can be relieved by adding lactose or isopropyl-β-D-thiogalactopyranoside (IPTG).
   6063..6140    -  promoter       lacI promoter: lacI
   6148..6427    -  CDS            TcR (fragment): tetracycline efflux protein; tet; confers resistance to tetracycline
