[The description below was written by a language model from this plasmid's Addgene catalogue record and pLannotate feature annotations shown in this document.]
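Description:
MAPK8 is a bacterial expression plasmid built on the pNIC28-Bsa4 backbone, a pET-style vector designed for ligation-independent cloning, and carries a fragment of human MAPK8 (JNK1, a stress-activated serine/threonine MAP kinase) for recombinant protein production aimed at structure determination. The insert is about 1.2 kb. The record cautions that it may not be the full open reading frame, and it notes that the protein kinase domain spans residues 26–321. The automated annotation labels the coding region as a mouse Mapk8 fragment, which most likely reflects the closest database match for this highly conserved kinase, since the catalogue lists the species as human.

Expression is driven by a T7 promoter followed by a lac operator and the phage T7 gene 10 ribosome binding site, with a T7 terminator downstream. A plasmid-borne lacI gene supplies repressor, so transcription is held off until induced with IPTG in a host that provides T7 RNA polymerase, and the depositor recommends a BL21(DE3) derivative carrying a rare-codon plasmid. The backbone contributes an N-terminal His6 tag followed by a TEV protease site, allowing metal-affinity purification and subsequent tag removal. This tag falls in the unannotated stretch between the ribosome binding site and the kinase coding region. The feature table also flags a short His-tag fragment and a T7 gene 10-derived fragment downstream of the insert. These appear to be backbone remnants, and the record does not say whether they are translated.

The plasmid is selected with kanamycin through an aminoglycoside phosphotransferase gene. It replicates from a ColE1/pBR322-type origin accompanied by rop and bom, consistent with its low-copy listing. An f1 origin and residual tetracycline-resistance fragments are also present.
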