Addgene plasmid #73236: MAPK8
Purpose: Bacterial expression for structure determination; may not be full ORF
Depositing lab: Nicola Burgess-Brown. Depositing organization: University of Oxford.
Backbone
  Vector backbone: pNIC28-Bsa4
  Backbone manufacturer: SGC, Addgene Plasmid #26103
  Vector type: Bacterial Expression
Growth in bacteria
  Bacterial resistance: Kanamycin, 50 μg/mL
  Growth temperature: 37°C
  Growth strain: DH5alpha
  Copy number: Low Copy
Gene/Insert
  Gene/Insert name: MAPK8 (alt names: MAPK8B-c007; gi|4506095)
  Species: H. sapiens (human)
  Insert size (bp): 1183
  Mutation: pfam00069:Pkinase 26-321
  Entrez Gene: MAPK8 (a.k.a. JNK, JNK-46, JNK1, JNK1A2, JNK21B1/2, PRKM8, SAPK1, SAPK1c)
  Promoter: T7
  Tag / fusion protein: His-6-TEV (N terminal on backbone)
  Cloning method: Ligation Independent Cloning
  Sequencing primers: 5′ T7; 3′ T7 terminal
Terms and licenses: Academic/Nonprofit Terms; Industry Terms: Not Available to Industry
Depositor comments: Use BL21(DE3)-R3-pRARE2 for protein expression. See also 4QTD: http://www.thesgc.org/structures/4QTD
How to cite: MAPK8 was a gift from Nicola Burgess-Brown (Addgene plasmid # 73236 ; http://n2t.net/addgene:73236 ; RRID:Addgene_73236)
