>Addgene plasmid #73236 | MAPK8 | depositor partial sequence | sequence record 134750 | insert
ATGCACCATCATCATCATCATTCTTCTGGTGTAGATCTGGGTACCGAGAACCTGTACTTCCAATCCATGA
GCAGAAGCAAGCGTGACAACAATTTTTATAGTGTAGAGATTGGAGATTCTACATTCACAGTCCTGAAACG
ATATCAGAATTTAAAACCTATAGGCTCAGGAGCTCAAGGAATAGTATGCGCAGCTTATGATGCCATTCTT
GAAAGAAATGTTGCAATCAAGAAGCTAAGCCGACCATTTCAGAATCAGACTCATGCCAAGCGGGCCTACA
GAGAGCTAGTTCTTATGAAATGTGTTAATCACAAAAATATAATTGGCCTTTTGAATGTTTTCACACCACA
GAAATCCCTAGAAGAATTTCAAGATGTTTACATAGTCATGGAGCTCATGGATGCAAATCTTTGCCAAGTG
ATTCAGATGGAGCTAGATCATGAAAGAATGTCCTACCTTCTCTATCAGATGCTGTGTGGAATCAAGCACC
TTCATTCTGCTGGAATTATTCATCGGGACTTAAAGCCCAGTAATATAGTAGTAAAATCTGATTGCACTTT
GAAGATTCTTGACTTCGGTCTGGCCAGGACTGCAGGAACGAGTTTTATGATGACGCCTTATGTAGTGACT
CGCTACTACAGAGCACCCGAGGTCATCCTTGGCATGGGCTACAAGGAAAACGTGGATTTATGGTCTGTGG
GGTGCATTATGGGAGAAATGGTTTGCCACAAAATCCTCTTTCCAGGAAGGGACTATATTGATCAGTGGAA
TAAAGTTATTGAACAGCTTGGAACACCATGTCCTGAATTCATGAAGAAACTGCAACCAACAGTAAGGACT
TACGTTGAAAACAGACCTAAATATGCTGGATATAGCTTTGAGAAACTCTTCCCTGATGTCCTTTTCCCAG
CTGACTCAGAACACAACAAACTTAAAGCCAGTCAGGCAAGGGATTTGTTATCCAAAATGCTGGTAATAGA
TGCATCTAAAAGGATCTCTGTAGATGAAGCTCTCCAACACCCGTACATCAATGTCTGGTATGATCCTTCT
GAAGCAGAAGCTCCACCACCAAAGATCCCTGACAAGCAGTTAGATGAAAGGGAACACACAATAGAAGAGT
GGAAAGAATTGATATATAAGGAAGTTATGGACTTGTGACAGTAAAGGTGGATACGGATCCGAA
