>Addgene plasmid #73236 | MAPK8 | addgene partial sequence | sequence record 136203 | T7 5'-TAATACGACTCACTATAGGG-3'
ACTTTAAGAAGGAGATATACATATGCACCATCATCATCATCATTCTTCTGGTGTAGATCTGGGTACCGAG
AACCTGTACTTCCAATCCATGAGCAGAAGCAAGCGTGACAACAATTTTTATAGTGTAGAGATTGGAGATT
CTACATTCACAGTCCTGAAACGATATCAGAATTTAAAACCTATAGGCTCAGGAGCTCAAGGAATAGTATG
CGCAGCTTATGATGCCATTCTTGAAAGAAATGTTGCAATCAAGAAGCTAAGCCGACCATTTCAGAATCAG
ACTCATGCCAAGCGGGCCTACAGAGAGCTAGTTCTTATGAAATGTGTTAATCACAAAAATATAATTGGCC
TTTTGAATGTTTTCACACCACAGAAATCCCTAGAAGAATTTCAAGATGTTTACATAGTCATGGAGCTCAT
GGATGCAAATCTTTGCCAAGTGATTCAGATGGAGCTAGATCATGAAAGAATGTCCTACCTTCTCTATCAG
ATGCTGTGTGGAATCAAGCACCTTCATTCTGCTGGAATTATTCATCGGGACTTAAAGCCCAGTAATATAG
TAGTAAAATCTGATTGCACTTTGAAGATTCTTGACTTCGGTCTGGCCAGGACTGCAGGAACGAGTTTTAT
GATGACGCCTTATGTAGTGACTCGCTACTACAGAGCACCCGAGGTCATCCTTGGCATGGGCTACAAGGAA
AACGTGGATTTATGGTCTGTGGGGTGCATTATGGGAGAAATGGTTTGCCACAAAATCCTCTTTCCAGGAA
GGGACTATATTGATCAGTGGAATAAAGTTATTGAACAGCTTGGAACACCATGTCCTGAATTCATGAAGAA
ACTGCAACCAACAGTAAGGACTTACGTTGAAAACAGACCTAAATATGCTGGATATAGCTTT
