>Addgene plasmid #73236 | MAPK8 | addgene partial sequence | sequence record 137187 | T7term 5'-GCTAGTTATTGCTCAGCGG-3'
TAGCAGCCGGATCTCAGTGGTGGTGGTGGTGGTGCTCGAGTGCGGCCGCAAGCTTGTCGACGGAGCTCGA
ATTCGGATCCGTATCCACCTTTACTGTCACAAGTCCATAACTTCCTTATATATCAATTCTTTCCACTCTT
CTATTGTGTGTTCCCTTTCATCTAACTGCTTGTCAGGGATCTTTGGTGGTGGAGCTTCTGCTTCAGAAGG
ATCATACCAGACATTGATGTACGGGTGTTGGAGAGCTTCATCTACAGAGATCCTTTTAGATGCATCTATT
ACCAGCATTTTGGATAACAAATCCCTTGCCTGACTGGCTTTAAGTTTGTTGTGTTCTGAGTCAGCTGGGA
AAAGGACATCAGGGAAGAGTTTCTCAAAGCTATATCCAGCATATTTAGGTCTGTTTTCAACGTAAGTCCT
TACTGTTGGTTGCAGTTTCTTCATGAATTCAGGACATGGTGTTCCAAGCTGTTCAATAACTTTATTCCAC
TGATCAATATAGTCCCTTCCTGGAAAGAGGATTTTGTGGCAAACCATTTCTCCCATAATGCACCCCACAG
ACCATAAATCCACGTTTTCCTTGTAGCCCATGCCAAGGATGACCTCGGGTGCTCTGTAGTAGCGAGTCAC
TACATAAGGCGTCATCATAAAACTCGTTCCTGCAGTCCTGGCCAGACCGAAGTCAAGAATCTTCAAAGTG
CAATCAGATTTTACTACTATATTACTGGGCTTTAAGTCCCGATGAATAATTCCAGCAGAATGAAGGTGCT
TGATTCCACACAGCATCTGATAGAGAAGGTAGGACATTC
